>Addgene plasmid #101203 | pJSC038 - Bacterial expression plasmid for SpCas9∆REC3, HNH FRET variant | addgene full sequence | sequence record 197572 | Addgene NGS Result
TGCTTCTCGCCGAAACGTTTGGTGGCGGGACCAGTGACGAAGGCTTGAGCGAGGGCGTGCAAGATTCCGA
ATACCGCAAGCGACAGGCCGATCATCGTCGCGCTCCAGCGAAAGCGGTCCTCGCCGAAAATGACCCAGAG
CGCTGCCGGCACCTGTCCTACGAGTTGCATGATAAAGAAGACAGTCATAAGTGCGGCGACGATAGTCATG
CCCCGCGCCCACCGGAAGGAGCTGACTGGGTTGAAGGCTCTCAAGGGCATCGGTCGACGCTCTCCCTTAT
GCGACTCCTGCATTAGGAAGCAGCCCAGTAGTAGGTTGAGGCCGTTGAGCACCGCCGCCGCAAGGAATGG
TGCATGCAAGGAGATGGCGCCCAACAGTCCCCCGGCCACGGGGCCTGCCACCATACCCACGCCGAAACAA
GCGCTCATGAGCCCGAAGTGGCGAGCCCGATCTTCCCCATCGGTGATGTCGGCGATATAGGCGCCAGCAA
CCGCACCTGTGGCGCCGGTGATGCCGGCCACGATGCGTCCGGCGTAGAGGATCGAGATCTCGATCCCGCG
AAATTAATACGACTCACTATAGGGAGACCACAACGGTTTCCCTCTAGTGCCGGCTCCGGAGAGCTCTTTA
ATTAAGCGGCCGCCCTGCAGGACTCGAGTTCTAGAAATAATTTTGTTTAACTTTAAGAAGGAGATATACA
TATGAAATCTTCTCACCATCACCATCACCATCACCATCACCATGGTTCTTCTATGAAAATCGAAGAAGGT
AAACTGGTAATCTGGATTAACGGCGATAAAGGCTATAACGGTCTCGCTGAAGTCGGTAAGAAATTCGAGA
AAGATACCGGAATTAAAGTCACCGTTGAGCATCCGGATAAACTGGAAGAGAAATTCCCACAGGTTGCGGC
AACTGGCGATGGCCCTGACATTATCTTCTGGGCACACGACCGCTTTGGTGGCTACGCTCAATCTGGCCTG
TTGGCTGAAATCACCCCGGACAAAGCGTTCCAGGACAAGCTGTATCCGTTTACCTGGGATGCCGTACGTT
ACAACGGCAAGCTGATTGCTTACCCGATCGCTGTTGAAGCGTTATCGCTGATTTATAACAAAGATCTGCT
GCCGAACCCGCCAAAAACCTGGGAAGAGATCCCGGCGCTGGATAAAGAACTGAAAGCGAAAGGTAAGAGC
GCGCTGATGTTCAACCTGCAAGAACCGTACTTCACCTGGCCGCTGATTGCTGCTGACGGGGGTTATGCGT
TCAAGTATGAAAACGGCAAGTACGACATTAAAGACGTGGGCGTGGATAACGCTGGCGCAAAAGCGGGTCT
GACCTTCCTGGTTGACCTGATTAAAAACAAACACATGAATGCAGACACCGATTACTCCATCGCAGAAGCT
GCCTTTAATAAAGGCGAAACAGCGATGACCATCAACGGCCCGTGGGCATGGTCCAACATCGACACCAGCA
AAGTGAATTATGGTGTAACGGTACTGCCGACCTTCAAGGGTCAACCATCCAAACCGTTCGTTGGCGTGCT
GAGCGCAGGTATTAACGCCGCCAGTCCGAACAAAGAGCTGGCAAAAGAGTTCCTCGAAAACTATCTGCTG
ACTGATGAAGGTCTGGAAGCGGTTAATAAAGACAAACCGCTGGGTGCCGTAGCGCTGAAGTCTTACGAGG
AAGAGTTGGCGAAAGATCCACGTATTGCCGCCACTATGGAAAACGCCCAGAAAGGTGAAATCATGCCGAA
CATCCCGCAGATGTCCGCTTTCTGGTATGCCGTGCGTACTGCGGTGATCAACGCCGCCAGCGGTCGTCAG
ACTGTCGATGAAGCCCTGAAAGACGCGCAGACTAATTCGAGCTCGAACAACAACAACAATAACAATAACA
ACAACCTCGGGATCGAGGAAAACCTGTACTTCCAATCCAATGCAATGGATAAGAAATACTCAATAGGCTT
AGATATCGGCACAAATAGCGTCGGATGGGCGGTGATCACTGATGAATATAAGGTTCCGTCTAAAAAGTTC
AAGGTTCTGGGAAATACAGACCGCCACAGTATCAAAAAAAATCTTATAGGGGCTCTTTTATTTGACAGTG
GAGAGACAGCGGAAGCGACTCGTCTCAAACGGACAGCTCGTAGAAGGTATACACGTCGGAAGAATCGTAT
TTCTTATCTACAGGAGATTTTTTCAAATGAGATGGCGAAAGTAGATGATAGTTTCTTTCATCGACTTGAA
GAGTCTTTTTTGGTGGAAGAAGACAAGAAGCATGAACGTCATCCTATTTTTGGAAATATAGTAGATGAAG
TTGCTTATCATGAGAAATATCCAACTATCTATCATCTGCGAAAAAAATTGGTAGATTCTACTGATAAAGC
GGATTTGCGCTTAATCTATTTGGCCTTAGCGCATATGATTAAGTTTCGTGGTCATTTTTTGATTGAGGGA
GATTTAAATCCTGATAATAGTGATGTGGACAAACTATTTATCCAGTTGGTACAAACCTACAATCAATTAT
TTGAAGAAAACCCTATTAACGCAAGTGGAGTAGATGCTAAAGCGATTCTTTCTGCACGATTGAGTAAATC
AAGACGATTAGAAAATCTCATTGCTCAGCTCCCCGGTGAGAAGAAAAATGGCTTATTTGGGAATCTCATT
GCTTTGTCATTGGGTTTGACCCCTAATTTTAAATCAAATTTTGATTTGGCAGAAGATGCTAAATTACAGC
TTTCAAAAGATACTTACGATGATGATTTAGATAATTTATTGGCGCAAATTGGAGATCAATATGCTGATTT
GTTTTTGGCAGCTAAGAATTTATCAGATGCTATTTTACTTTCAGATATCCTAAGAGTAAATACTGAAATA
ACTAAGGCTCCCCTATCAGCTTCAATGATTAAACGCTACGATGAACATCATCAAGACTTGACTCTTTTAA
AAGCTTTAGTTCGACAACAACTTCCAGAAAAGTATAAAGAAATCTTTTTTGATCAATGTAAAAACGGATA
TGCAGGTTATATTGATGGGGGAGCTAGCCAAGAAGAATTTTATAAATTTATCAAACCAATTTTAGAAAAA
ATGGATGGTACTGAGGAATTATTGGTGAAACTAAATCGTGAAGATTTGCTGCGCAAGCAACGGACCTTTG
ACAACGGCTCTATTCCCCATCAAATTCACTTGGGTGAGCTGCATGCTATTTTGAGAAGACAAGAAGACTT
TTATCCATTTTTAAAAGACAATCGTGAGAAGATTGAAAAAATCTTGACTTTTCGAATTCCTTATTATGTT
GGTCCATTGGCGCGTGGCAATAGTCGTTTTGCATGGATGACTCGGAAGTCTGAAGAAACAATTACCCCAT
GGAATTTTGAAGAAGTTGTCGATAAAGGTGCTTCAGCTCAATCATTTATTGAACGCATGACAAACGGTGG
AAGTGTGTCTGGACAAGGCGATAGTTTACATGAACATATTGCAAATTTAGCTGGTAGCCCTGCTATTAAA
AAAGGTATTTTACAGACTGTAAAAGTTGTTGATGAATTGGTCAAAGTAATGGGGCGGCATAAGCCAGAAA
ATATAGTTATTGAAATGGCACGTGAAAATCAGACAACTCAAAAGGGCCAGAAAAATTCGCGAGAGCGTAT
GAAACGAATCGAAGAAGGTATCAAAGAATTAGGAAGTCAGATTCTTAAAGAGCATCCTGTTGAAAATACT
CAATTGCAAAATGAAAAGCTCTATCTCTATTATCTCCAAAATGGAAGAGACATGTATGTGGACCAAGAAT
TAGATATTAATCGTTTAAGTGATTATGATGTCGATCACATTGTTCCACAAAGTTTCCTTAAAGACGATTC
AATAGACAATAAGGTCTTAACGCGTTCTGATAAAAATCGTGGTAAATGCGATAACGTTCCAAGTGAAGAA
GTAGTCAAAAAGATGAAAAACTATTGGAGACAACTTCTAAACGCCAAGTTAATCACTCAACGTAAGTTTG
ATAATTTAACGAAAGCTGAACGTGGAGGTTTGAGTGAACTTGATAAAGCTGGTTTTATCAAACGCCAATT
GGTTGAAACTCGCCAAATCACTAAGCATGTGGCACAAATTTTGGATAGTCGCATGAATACTAAATACGAT
GAAAATGATAAACTTATTCGAGAGGTTAAAGTGATTACCTTAAAATCTAAATTAGTTTCTGACTTCCGAA
AAGATTTCCAATTCTATAAAGTACGTGAGATTAACAATTACCATCATGCCCATGATGCGTATCTAAATGC
CGTCGTTGGAACTGCTTTGATTAAGAAATATCCAAAACTTGAATCGGAGTTTGTCTATGGTGATTATAAA
GTTTATGATGTTCGTAAAATGATTGCTAAGTCTGAGCAAGAAATAGGCAAAGCAACCGCAAAATATTTCT
TTTACTCTAATATCATGAACTTCTTCAAAACAGAAATTACACTTGCAAATGGAGAGATTCGCAAACGCCC
TCTAATCGAAACTAATGGGGAAACTGGAGAAATTGTCTGGGATAAAGGGCGAGATTTTGCCACAGTGCGC
AAAGTATTGTCCATGCCCCAAGTCAATATTGTCAAGAAAACAGAAGTACAGACAGGCGGATTCTCCAAGG
AGTCAATTTTACCAAAAAGAAATTCGGACAAGCTTATTGCTCGTAAAAAAGACTGGGATCCAAAAAAATA
TGGTGGTTTTGATAGTCCAACGGTAGCTTATTCAGTCCTAGTGGTTGCTAAGGTGGAAAAAGGGAAATCG
AAGAAGTTAAAATCCGTTAAAGAGTTACTAGGGATCACAATTATGGAAAGAAGTTCCTTTGAAAAAAATC
CGATTGACTTTTTAGAAGCTAAAGGATATAAGGAAGTTAAAAAAGACTTAATCATTAAACTACCTAAATA
TAGTCTTTTTGAGTTAGAAAACGGTCGTAAACGGATGCTGGCTAGTGCCGGAGAATTACAAAAAGGAAAT
GAGCTGGCTCTGCCAAGCAAATATGTGAATTTTTTATATTTAGCTAGTCATTATGAAAAGTTGAAGGGTA
GTCCAGAAGATAACGAACAAAAACAATTGTTTGTGGAGCAGCATAAGCATTATTTAGATGAGATTATTGA
GCAAATCAGTGAATTTTCTAAGCGTGTTATTTTAGCAGATGCCAATTTAGATAAAGTTCTTAGTGCATAT
AACAAACATAGAGACAAACCAATACGTGAACAAGCAGAAAATATTATTCATTTATTTACGTTGACGAATC
TTGGAGCTCCCGCTGCTTTTAAATATTTTGATACAACAATTGATCGTAAACGATATACGTCTACAAAAGA
AGTTTTAGATGCCACTCTTATCCATCAATCCATCACTGGTCTTTATGAAACACGCATTGATTTGAGTCAG
CTAGGAGGTGACTAATAACATTGGAAGTGGATAACGGATCCGCGATCGCGGCGCGCCACCTGGTGGCCGG
CCGGTACCACGCGTGCGCTCTGATCCGGCTGCTAACAAAGCCCGAAAGGAAGCTGAGTTGGCTGCTGCCA
CCGCTGAGCAATAACTAGCATAACCCCTTGGGGCCTCTAAACGGGTCTTGAGGGGTTTTTTGCTGAAAGG
AGGAACTATATCCGGATATCCACAGGACGGGTGTGGTCGCCATGATCGCGTAGTCGATAGTGGCTCCAAG
TAGCGAAGCGAGCAGGACTGGGCGGCGGCCAAAGCGGTCGGACAGTGCTCCGAGAACGGGTGCGCATAGA
AATTGCATCAACGCATATAGCGCTAGCAGCACGCCATAGTGACTGGCGATGCTGTCGGAATGGACGATAT
CCCGCAAGAGGCCCGGCAGTACCGGCATAACCAAGCCTATGCCTACAGCATCCAGGGTGACGGTGCCGAG
GATGACGATGAGCGCATTGTTAGATTTCATACACGGTGCCTGACTGCGTTAGCAATTTAACTGTGATAAA
CTACCGCATTAAAGCTTATCGATGATAAGCTGTCAAACATGAGAATTCTTGAAGACGAAAGGGCCTCGTG
ATACGCCTATTTTTATAGGTTAATGTCATGATAATAATGGTTTCTTAGACGTCAGGTGGCACTTTTCGGG
GAAATGTGCGCGGAACCCCTATTTGTTTATTTTTCTAAATACATTCAAATATGTATCCGCTCATGAGACA
ATAACCCTGATAAATGCTTCAATAACATTGAAAAAGGAAGAGTATGAGTATTCAACATTTCCGTGTCGCC
CTTATTCCCTTTTTTGCGGCATTTTGCCTTCCTGTTTTTGCTCACCCAGAAACGCTGGTGAAAGTAAAAG
ATGCTGAAGATCAGTTGGGTGCACGAGTGGGTTACATCGAACTGGATCTCAACAGCGGTAAGATCCTTGA
GAGTTTTCGCCCCGAAGAACGTTTTCCAATGATGAGCACTTTTAAAGTTCTGCTATGTGGCGCGGTATTA
TCCCGTGTTGACGCCGGGCAAGAGCAACTCGGTCGCCGCATACACTATTCTCAGAATGACTTGGTTGAGT
ACTCACCAGTCACAGAAAAGCATCTTACGGATGGCATGACAGTAAGAGAATTATGCAGTGCTGCCATAAC
CATGAGTGATAACACTGCGGCCAACTTACTTCTGACAACGATCGGAGGACCGAAGGAGCTAACCGCTTTT
TTGCACAACATGGGGGATCATGTAACTCGCCTTGATCGTTGGGAACCGGAGCTGAATGAAGCCATACCAA
ACGACGAGCGTGACACCACGATGCCTGCAGCAATGGCAACAACGTTGCGCAAACTATTAACTGGCGAACT
ACTTACTCTAGCTTCCCGGCAACAATTAATAGACTGGATGGAGGCGGATAAAGTTGCAGGACCACTTCTG
CGCTCGGCCCTTCCGGCTGGCTGGTTTATTGCTGATAAATCTGGAGCCGGTGAGCGTGGGTCTCGCGGTA
TCATTGCAGCACTGGGGCCAGATGGTAAGCCCTCCCGTATCGTAGTTATCTACACGACGGGGAGTCAGGC
AACTATGGATGAACGAAATAGACAGATCGCTGAGATAGGTGCCTCACTGATTAAGCATTGGTAACTGTCA
GACCAAGTTTACTCATATATACTTTAGATTGATTTAAAACTTCATTTTTAATTTAAAAGGATCTAGGTGA
AGATCCTTTTTGATAATCTCATGACCAAAATCCCTTAACGTGAGTTTTCGTTCCACTGAGCGTCAGACCC
CGTAGAAAAGATCAAAGGATCTTCTTGAGATCCTTTTTTTCTGCGCGTAATCTGCTGCTTGCAAACAAAA
AAACCACCGCTACCAGCGGTGGTTTGTTTGCCGGATCAAGAGCTACCAACTCTTTTTCCGAAGGTAACTG
GCTTCAGCAGAGCGCAGATACCAAATACTGTCCTTCTAGTGTAGCCGTAGTTAGGCCACCACTTCAAGAA
CTCTGTAGCACCGCCTACATACCTCGCTCTGCTAATCCTGTTACCAGTGGCTGCTGCCAGTGGCGATAAG
TCGTGTCTTACCGGGTTGGACTCAAGACGATAGTTACCGGATAAGGCGCAGCGGTCGGGCTGAACGGGGG
GTTCGTGCACACAGCCCAGCTTGGAGCGAACGACCTACACCGAACTGAGATACCTACAGCGTGAGCTATG
AGAAAGCGCCACGCTTCCCGAAGGGAGAAAGGCGGACAGGTATCCGGTAAGCGGCAGGGTCGGAACAGGA
GAGCGCACGAGGGAGCTTCCAGGGGGAAACGCCTGGTATCTTTATAGTCCTGTCGGGTTTCGCCACCTCT
GACTTGAGCGTCGATTTTTGTGATGCTCGTCAGGGGGGCGGAGCCTATGGAAAAACGCCAGCAACGCGGC
CTTTTTACGGTTCCTGGCCTTTTGCTGGCCTTTTGCTCACATGTTCTTTCCTGCGTTATCCCCTGATTCT
GTGGATAACCGTATTACCGCCTTTGAGTGAGCTGATACCGCTCGCCGCAGCCGAACGACCGAGCGCAGCG
AGTCAGTGAGCGAGGAAGCGGAAGAGCGCCTGATGCGGTATTTTCTCCTTACGCATCTGTGCGGTATTTC
ACACCGCAATGGTGCACTCTCAGTACAATCTGCTCTGATGCCGCATAGTTAAGCCAGTATACACTCCGCT
ATCGCTACGTGACTGGGTCATGGCTGCGCCCCGACACCCGCCAACACCCGCTGACGCGCCCTGACGGGCT
TGTCTGCTCCCGGCATCCGCTTACAGACAAGCTGTGACCGTCTCCGGGAGCTGCATGTGTCAGAGGTTTT
CACCGTCATCACCGAAACGCGCGAGGCAGCTGCGGTAAAGCTCATCAGCGTGGTCGTGAAGCGATTCACA
GATGTCTGCCTGTTCATCCGCGTCCAGCTCGTTGAGTTTCTCCAGAAGCGTTAATGTCTGGCTTCTGATA
AAGCGGGCCATGTTAAGGGCGGTTTTTTCCTGTTTGGTCACTGATGCCTCCGTGTAAGGGGGATTTCTGT
TCATGGGGGTAATGATACCGATGAAACGAGAGAGGATGCTCACGATACGGGTTACTGATGATGAACATGC
CCGGTTACTGGAACGTTGTGAGGGTAAACAACTGGCGGTATGGATGCGGCGGGACCAGAGAAAAATCACT
CAGGGTCAATGCCAGCGCTTCGTTAATACAGATGTAGGTGTTCCACAGGGTAGCCAGCAGCATCCTGCGA
TGCAGATCCGGAACATAATGGTGCAGGGCGCTGACTTCCGCGTTTCCAGACTTTACGAAACACGGAAACC
GAAGACCATTCATGTTGTTGCTCAGGTCGCAGACGTTTTGCAGCAGCAGTCGCTTCACGTTCGCTCGCGT
ATCGGTGATTCATTCTGCTAACCAGTAAGGCAACCCCGCCAGCCTAGCCGGGTCCTCAACGACAGGAGCA
CGATCATGCGCACCCGTGGCCAGGACCCAACGCTGCCCGAGATGCGCCGCGTGCGGCTGCTGGAGATGGC
GGACGCGATGGATATGTTCTGCCAAGGGTTGGTTTGCGCATTCACAGTTCTCCGCAAGAATTGATTGGCT
CCAATTCTTGGAGTGGTGAATCCGTTAGCGAGGTGCCGCCGGCTTCCATTCAGGTCGAGGTGGCCCGGCT
CCATGCACCGCGACGCAACGCGGGGAGGCAGACAAGGTATAGGGCGGCGCCTACAATCCATGCCAACCCG
TTCCATGTGCTCGCCGAGGCGGCATAAATCGCCGTGACGATCAGCGGTCCAATGATCGAAGTTAGGCTGG
TAAGAGCCGCGAGCGATCCTTGAAGCTGTCCCTGATGGTCGTCATCTACCTGCCTGGACAGCATGGCCTG
CAACGCGGGCATCCCGATGCCGCCGGAAGCGAGAAGAATCATAATGGGGAAGGCCATCCAGCCTCGCGTC
GCGAACGCCAGCAAGACGTAGCCCAGCGCGTCGGCCGCCATGCCGGCGATAATGGCC
Features (pLannotate 1.2.2; 17 found; start..end, strand, type, name):
    565..583     +  promoter       T7 promoter: promoter for bacteriophage T7 RNA polymerase
    672..694     +  RBS            RBS: efficient ribosome binding site from bacteriophage T7 gene 10 (Olins and Rangwala, 1989)
    714..743     +  CDS            10xHis: 10xHis affinity tag
    753..1853    +  CDS            MBP: maltose binding protein from E. coli; malE (mutated); This version of the gene does not encode a signal sequence, so MBP will remain in the cytosol.
   1908..1924    +  CDS            TEV site (fragment): tobacco etch virus (TEV) protease recognition and cleavage site
   1935..5402    +  CDS            cas9 (fragment): CAS9_STRP1 - Also known as csn1 From Streptococcus pyogenes serotype M1.
   5488..5537    +  CDS            SET1 (fragment): solubility-enhancement tag derived from T7 phage gene 10B
   5545..5592    +  terminator     T7 terminator: transcription terminator for bacteriophage T7 RNA polymerase
   5618..5910    -  CDS            TcR (fragment): tetracycline efflux protein; tet; confers resistance to tetracycline
   5958..5986    -  promoter       tet promoter: E. coli promoter for tetracycline efflux protein gene
   6099..6203    +  promoter       AmpR promoter: bla
   6204..7064    +  CDS            AmpR: β-lactamase; bla; confers resistance to ampicillin, carbenicillin, and related antibiotics
   7235..7823    +  rep_origin     ori: high-copy-number ColE1/pMB1/pBR322/pUC origin of replication
   8009..8148    -  misc_feature   bom: basis of mobility region from pBR322
   8250..8441    -  CDS            rop: Rop protein, which maintains plasmids at low copy number; rop
   8458..8838    +  CDS            YPB1_ECOLX: Protein predicted: Swiss-Prot protein existence level 4. From Escherichia coli.
   9080..543     -  CDS            TcR (fragment) (across the origin): tetracycline efflux protein; tet; confers resistance to tetracycline
