[The description below was written by a language model from this plasmid's Addgene catalogue record and pLannotate feature annotations shown in this document.]
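Description:
pJSC038 is a 9.4 kb bacterial expression plasmid built on the pCT10 backbone for producing an engineered Streptococcus pyogenes Cas9 in E. coli. It is maintained through a ColE1/pMB1-type origin and selected with ampicillin via the β-lactamase gene. The annotated backbone also shows pBR322-derived elements: the bom region, the rop gene, and fragments of the tetracycline resistance gene with its promoter, which appear to be non-functional remnants. The catalogue lists the plasmid as high copy, although rop is normally associated with reduced copy number.

Expression is driven by a T7 promoter with the phage T7 gene 10 ribosome binding site and ends at a T7 terminator, so a host supplying T7 RNA polymerase is required. The open reading frame begins with a 10xHis tag and a cytosolic (signal sequence-less) maltose binding protein, followed by a TEV protease site. This arrangement allows affinity purification, improved solubility and subsequent removal of the tags from Cas9. The Cas9 insert lacks the REC3 domain: residues M1–N497 are joined through a GGS linker to V713–D1368, consistent with the shortened cas9 fragment in the feature table. The C80S and C574S substitutions remove native cysteines, although C574 lies within the deleted segment. S355C and S867C introduce two new cysteines, presumably as sites for fluorophore attachment. As the "HNH FRET variant" name implies, the purified, dye-labelled protein is intended for FRET measurements reporting on HNH nuclease domain conformation, here in the absence of REC3, in studies of Cas9 targeting accuracy. A short annotated match to a T7 gene 10-derived solubility tag just upstream of the terminator is probably incidental vector sequence.
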