Addgene plasmid #101203: pJSC038 - Bacterial expression plasmid for SpCas9∆REC3, HNH FRET variant
Purpose: Bacterial expression plasmid for SpCas9∆REC3, HNH FRET variant
Depositing lab: Jennifer Doudna & Keith Joung. Depositing organization: University of California, Berkeley. Publication: Enhanced proofreading governs CRISPR-Cas9 targeting accuracy. Chen JS, Dagdas YS, Kleinstiver BP, Welch MM, Sousa AA, Harrington LB, Sternberg SH, Joung JK, Yildiz A, Doudna JA. Nature. 2017 Sep 20. doi: 10.1038/nature24268. PubMed 28931002.
Backbone
  Vector backbone: pCT10
  Backbone manufacturer: Doudna lab
  Vector type: Bacterial Expression
Growth in bacteria
  Bacterial resistance: Ampicillin, 100 μg/mL
  Growth temperature: 37°C
  Growth strain: DH5alpha
  Copy number: High Copy
Gene/Insert
  Gene/Insert name: SpCas9 variant C80S/C574S/S355C/S867C/M1–N497,GGS,V713–D1368 (alt name: Streptococcus pyogenes Cas9)
  Species: Streptococcus pyogenes
  Mutation: C80S, C574S, S355C, S867C, M1-N497, GGS, V713-D1368
  Promoter: T7
  Tag / fusion protein: 10x His (N terminal on backbone); MBP (N terminal on backbone); TEV site (N terminal on backbone)
  Cloning method: Gibson Cloning
  Sequencing primers: 5′ T7; 3′ T7-term
Terms and licenses: Academic/Nonprofit Terms; Industry Terms: Not Available to Industry
Depositor comments: Please visit https://www.biorxiv.org/content/early/2017/08/12/160036 for bioRxiv preprint.
How to cite: pJSC038 - Bacterial expression plasmid for SpCas9∆REC3, HNH FRET variant was a gift from Jennifer Doudna & Keith Joung (Addgene plasmid # 101203 ; http://n2t.net/addgene:101203 ; RRID:Addgene_101203)
